>Addgene plasmid #24144 | pFU-MVIIA-PE | depositor full sequence | sequence record 11318 | Author sequence
GTCGACGGATCGGGAGATCTCCCGATCCCCTATGGTGCACTCTCAGTACAATCTGCTCTGATGCCGCATA
GTTAAGCCAGTATCTGCTCCCTGCTTGTGTGTTGGAGGTCGCTGAGTAGTGCGCGAGCAAAATTTAAGCT
ACAACAAGGCAAGGCTTGACCGACAATTGCATGAAGAATCTGCTTAGGGTTAGGCGTTTTGCGCTGCTTC
GCGATGTACGGGCCAGATATACGCGTTGACATTGATTATTGACTAGTTATTAATAGTAATCAATTACGGG
GTCATTAGTTCATAGCCCATATATGGAGTTCCGCGTTACATAACTTACGGTAAATGGCCCGCCTGGCTGA
CCGCCCAACGACCCCCGCCCATTGACGTCAATAATGACGTATGTTCCCATAGTAACGCCAATAGGGACTT
TCCATTGACGTCAATGGGTGGAGTATTTACGGTAAACTGCCCACTTGGCAGTACATCAAGTGTATCATAT
GCCAAGTACGCCCCCTATTGACGTCAATGACGGTAAATGGCCCGCCTGGCATTATGCCCAGTACATGACC
TTATGGGACTTTCCTACTTGGCAGTACATCTACGTATTAGTCATCGCTATTACCATGGTGATGCGGTTTT
GGCAGTACATCAATGGGCGTGGATAGCGGTTTGACTCACGGGGATTTCCAAGTCTCCACCCCATTGACGT
CAATGGGAGTTTGTTTTGGCACCAAAATCAACGGGACTTTCCAAAATGTCGTAACAACTCCGCCCCATTG
ACGCAAATGGGCGGTAGGCGTGTACGGTGGGAGGTCTATATAAGCAGCGCGTTTTGCCTGTACTGGGTCT
CTCTGGTTAGACCAGATCTGAGCCTGGGAGCTCTCTGGCTAACTAGGGAACCCACTGCTTAAGCCTCAAT
AAAGCTTGCCTTGAGTGCTTCAAGTAGTGTGTGCCCGTCTGTTGTGTGACTCTGGTAACTAGAGATCCCT
CAGACCCTTTTAGTCAGTGTGGAAAATCTCTAGCAGTGGCGCCCGAACAGGGACTTGAAAGCGAAAGGGA
AACCAGAGGAGCTCTCTCGACGCAGGACTCGGCTTGCTGAAGCGCGCACGGCAAGAGGCGAGGGGCGGCG
ACTGGTGAGTACGCCAAAAATTTTGACTAGCGGAGGCTAGAAGGAGAGAGATGGGTGCGAGAGCGTCAGT
ATTAAGCGGGGGAGAATTAGATCGCGATGGGAAAAAATTCGGTTAAGGCCAGGGGGAAAGAAAAAATATA
AATTAAAACATATAGTATGGGCAAGCAGGGAGCTAGAACGATTCGCAGTTAATCCTGGCCTGTTAGAAAC
ATCAGAAGGCTGTAGACAAATACTGGGACAGCTACAACCATCCCTTCAGACAGGATCAGAAGAACTTAGA
TCATTATATAATACAGTAGCAACCCTCTATTGTGTGCATCAAAGGATAGAGATAAAAGACACCAAGGAAG
CTTTAGACAAGATAGAGGAAGAGCAAAACAAAAGTAAGACCACCGCACAGCAAGCGGCCGCTGATCTTCA
GACCTGGAGGAGGAGATATGAGGGACAATTGGAGAAGTGAATTATATAAATATAAAGTAGTAAAAATTGA
ACCATTAGGAGTAGCACCCACCAAGGCAAAGAGAAGAGTGGTGCAGAGAGAAAAAAGAGCAGTGGGAATA
GGAGCTTTGTTCCTTGGGTTCTTGGGAGCAGCAGGAAGCACTATGGGCGCAGCGTCAATGACGCTGACGG
TACAGGCCAGACAATTATTGTCTGGTATAGTGCAGCAGCAGAACAATTTGCTGAGGGCTATTGAGGCGCA
ACAGCATCTGTTGCAACTCACAGTCTGGGGCATCAAGCAGCTCCAGGCAAGAATCCTGGCTGTGGAAAGA
TACCTAAAGGATCAACAGCTCCTGGGGATTTGGGGTTGCTCTGGAAAACTCATTTGCACCACTGCTGTGC
CTTGGAATGCTAGTTGGAGTAATAAATCTCTGGAACAGATTTGGAATCACACGACCTGGATGGAGTGGGA
CAGAGAAATTAACAATTACACAAGCTTAATACACTCCTTAATTGAAGAATCGCAAAACCAGCAAGAAAAG
AATGAACAAGAATTATTGGAATTAGATAAATGGGCAAGTTTGTGGAATTGGTTTAACATAACAAATTGGC
TGTGGTATATAAAATTATTCATAATGATAGTAGGAGGCTTGGTAGGTTTAAGAATAGTTTTTGCTGTACT
TTCTATAGTGAATAGAGTTAGGCAGGGATATTCACCATTATCGTTTCAGACCCACCTCCCAACCCCGAGG
GGACCCGACAGGCCCGAAGGAATAGAAGAAGAAGGTGGAGAGAGAGACAGAGACAGATCCATTCGATTAG
TGAACGGATCGGCACTGCGTGCGCCAATTCTGCAGACAAATGGCAGTATTCATCCACAATTTTAAAAGAA
AAGGGGGGATTGGGGGGTACAGTGCAGGGGAAAGAATAGTAGACATAATAGCAACAGACATACAAACTAA
AGAATTACAAAAACAAATTACAAAAATTCAAAATTTTCGGGTTTATTACAGGGACAGCAGAGATCCAGTT
TGGTTAATTAAGGGTGCAGCGATCTGGCCTCCGCGCCGGGTTTTGGCGCCTCCCGCGGGCGCCCCCCTCC
TCACGGCGAGCGCTGCCACGTCAGACGAAGGGCGCAGCGAGCGTCCTGATCCTTCCGCCCGGACGCTCAG
GACAGCGGCCCGCTGCTCATAAGACTCGGCCTTAGAACCCCAGTATCAGCAGAAGGACATTTTAGGACGG
GACTTGGGTGACTCTAGGGCACTGGTTTTCTTTCCAGAGAGCGGAACAGGCGAGGAAAAGTAGTCCCTTC
TCGGCGATTCTGCGGAGGGATCTCCGTGGGGCGGTGAACGCCGATGATTATATAAGGACGCGCCGGGTGT
GGCACAGCTAGTTCCGTCGCAGCCGGGATTTGGGTCGCGGTTCTTGTTTGTGGATCGCTGTGATCGTCAC
TTGGTGAGTAGCGGGCTGCTGGGCTGGCCGGGGCTTTCGTGGCCGCCGGGCCGCTCGGTGGGACGGAAGC
GTGTGGAGAGACCGCCAAGGGCTGTAGTCTGGGTCCGCGAGCAAGGTTGCCCTGAACTGGGGGTTGGGGG
GAGCGCAGCAAAATGGCGGCTGTTCCCGAGTCTTGAATGGAAGACGCTTGTGAGGCGGGCTGTGAGGTCG
TTGAAACAAGGTGGGGGGCATGGTGGGCGGCAAGAACCCAAGGTCTTGAGGCCTTCGCTAATGCGGGAAA
GCTCTTATTCGGGTGAGATGGGCTGGGGCACCATCTGGGGACCCTGACGTGAAGTTTGTCACTGACTGGA
GAACTCGGGTTTGTCGTCTGGTTGCGGGGGCGGCAGTTATGCGGTGCCGTTGGGCAGTGCACCCGTACCT
TTGGGAGCGCGCGCCTCGTCGTGTCGTGACGTCACCCGTTCTGTTGGCTTATAATGCAGGGTGGGGCCAC
CTGCCGGTAGGTGTGCGGTAGGCTTTTCTCCGTCGCAGGACGCAGGGTTCGGGCCTAGGGTAGGCTCTCC
TGAATCGACAGGCGCCGGACCTCTGGTGAGGGGAGGGATAAGTGAGGCGTCAGTTTCTTTGGTCGGTTTT
ATGTACCTATCTTCTTAAGTAGCTGAAGCTCCGGTTTTGAACTATGCGCTCGGGGTTGGCGAGTGTGTTT
TGTGAAGTTTTTTAGGCACCTTTTGAAATGTAATCATTTGGGTCAATATGTAATTTTCAGTGTTAGACTA
GTAAATTGTCCGCTAAATTCTGGCCGTTTTTGGCTTTTTTGTTAGACGAAGCTTGGGCTGCAGGTCGACT
CTAGAGGATCCCCGGGTACCGGTGCCACCATGTCTGCACTTCTGATCCTAGCTCTTGTTGGAGCTGCAGT
TGCTTGCAAAGGCAAGGGCGCGAAGTGCTCCCGCCTCATGTATGACTGTTGCACCGGATCGTGTAGGTCC
GGTAAGTGCATCGATTACAAAGACGATGACGACAAGCTTGCGGCCGCTGGTAACGGAAATGGCAACGGGA
ATGGTAACGGAAACGGCAACGGGGATGGTACTCGAGTTGCTGTGGGCCAGGACACGCAGGAGGTCATCGT
GGTGCCACACTCCTTGCCCTTTAAGGTGGTGGTGATCTCAGCCATCCTGGCCCTGGTGGTGCTCACCATC
ATCTCCCTTATCATCCTCATCATGCTTTGGCAGAAGAAACCACGTAGGATCCACCGGCCGGTCGCCACCA
TGGTGAGCAAGGGCGAGGAGCTGTTCACCGGGGTGGTGCCCATCCTGGTCGAGCTGGACGGCGACGTAAA
CGGCCACAAGTTCAGCGTGTCCGGCGAGGGCGAGGGCGATGCCACCTACGGCAAGCTGACCCTGAAGTTC
ATCTGCACCACCGGCAAGCTGCCCGTGCCCTGGCCCACCCTCGTGACCACCCTGACCTACGGCGTGCAGT
GCTTCAGCCGCTACCCCGACCACATGAAGCAGCACGACTTCTTCAAGTCCGCCATGCCCGAAGGCTACGT
CCAGGAGCGCACCATCTTCTTCAAGGACGACGGCAACTACAAGACCCGCGCCGAGGTGAAGTTCGAGGGC
GACACCCTGGTGAACCGCATCGAGCTGAAGGGCATCGACTTCAAGGAGGACGGCAACATCCTGGGGCACA
AGCTGGAGTACAACTACAACAGCCACAACGTCTATATCATGGCCGACAAGCAGAAGAACGGCATCAAGGT
GAACTTCAAGATCCGCCACAACATCGAGGACGGCAGCGTGCAGCTCGCCGACCACTACCAGCAGAACACC
CCCATCGGCGACGGCCCCGTGCTGCTGCCCGACAACCACTACCTGAGCACCCAGTCCGCCCTGAGCAAAG
ACCCCAACGAGAAGCGCGATCACATGGTCCTGCTGGAGTTCGTGACCGCCGCCGGGATCACTCTCGGCAT
GGACGAGCTGTACAAGTAAAGCGGCCGCGACTCGAATTCGATATCAAGCTTATCGATAATCAACCTCTGG
ATTACAAAATTTGTGAAAGATTGACTGGTATTCTTAACTATGTTGCTCCTTTTACGCTATGTGGATACGC
TGCTTTAATGCCTTTGTATCATGCTATTGCTTCCCGTATGGCTTTCATTTTCTCCTCCTTGTATAAATCC
TGGTTGCTGTCTCTTTATGAGGAGTTGTGGCCCGTTGTCAGGCAACGTGGCGTGGTGTGCACTGTGTTTG
CTGACGCAACCCCCACTGGTTGGGGCATTGCCACCACCTGTCAGCTCCTTTCCGGGACTTTCGCTTTCCC
CCTCCCTATTGCCACGGCGGAACTCATCGCCGCCTGCCTTGCCCGCTGCTGGACAGGGGCTCGGCTGTTG
GGCACTGACAATTCCGTGGTGTTGTCGGGGAAATCATCGTCCTTTCCTTGGCTGCTCGCCTGTGTTGCCA
CCTGGATTCTGCGCGGGACGTCCTTCTGCTACGTCCCTTCGGCCCTCAATCCAGCGGACCTTCCTTCCCG
CGGCCTGCTGCCGGCTCTGCGGCCTCTTCCGCGTCTTCGCCTTCGCCCTCAGACGAGTCGGATCTCCCTT
TGGGCCGCCTCCCCGCATCGATACCGTCGACCTCGAGACCTAGAAAAACATGGAGCAATCACAAGTAGCA
ATACAGCAGCTACCAATGCTGATTGTGCCTGGCTAGAAGCACAAGAGGAGGAGGAGGTGGGTTTTCCAGT
CACACCTCAGGTACCTTTAAGACCAATGACTTACAAGGCAGCTGTAGATCTTAGCCACTTTTTAAAAGAA
AAGGGGGGACTGGAAGGGCTAATTCACTCCCAACGAAGACAAGATATCCTTGATCTGTGGATCTACCACA
CACAAGGCTACTTCCCTGATTGGCAGAACTACACACCAGGGCCAGGGATCAGATATCCACTGACCTTTGG
ATGGTGCTACAAGCTAGTACCAGTTGAGCAAGAGAAGGTAGAAGAAGCCAATGAAGGAGAGAACACCCGC
TTGTTACACCCTGTGAGCCTGCATGGGATGGATGACCCGGAGAGAGAAGTATTAGAGTGGAGGTTTGACA
GCCGCCTAGCATTTCATCACATGGCCCGAGAGCTGCATCCGGACTGTACTGGGTCTCTCTGGTTAGACCA
GATCTGAGCCTGGGAGCTCTCTGGCTAACTAGGGAACCCACTGCTTAAGCCTCAATAAAGCTTGCCTTGA
GTGCTTCAAGTAGTGTGTGCCCGTCTGTTGTGTGACTCTGGTAACTAGAGATCCCTCAGACCCTTTTAGT
CAGTGTGGAAAATCTCTAGCAGGGCCCGTTTAAACCCGCTGATCAGCCTCGACTGTGCCTTCTAGTTGCC
AGCCATCTGTTGTTTGCCCCTCCCCCGTGCCTTCCTTGACCCTGGAAGGTGCCACTCCCACTGTCCTTTC
CTAATAAAATGAGGAAATTGCATCGCATTGTCTGAGTAGGTGTCATTCTATTCTGGGGGGTGGGGTGGGG
CAGGACAGCAAGGGGGAGGATTGGGAAGACAATAGCAGGCATGCTGGGGATGCGGTGGGCTCTATGGCTT
CTGAGGCGGAAAGAACCAGCTGGGGCTCTAGGGGGTATCCCC
[124 nt withheld, positions 6623-6746]
C
[91 nt withheld, positions 6748-6838]
A
[49 nt withheld, positions 6840-6888]
CCTTTGACGTTGGAGTCCACGTTCTTT
[37 nt withheld, positions 6916-6952]
ACCCTATCTCGGTCTATTCTTTTGATTTATAAGGGATTTTGCCGATTTCGGCCTATTGGTTAAAAAATGA
GCTGATTTAACAAAAATTTAACGCGAATTAATTCTGTGGAATGTGTGTCAGTTAGGGTGTGGAAAGTCCC
CAGGCTCCCCAGCAGGCAGAAGTATGCAAAGCATGCATCTCAATTAGTCAGCAACCAGGTGTGGAAAGTC
CCCAGGCTCCCCAGCAGGCAGAAGTATGCAAAGCATGCATCTCAATTAGTCAGCAACCATAGTCCCGCCC
CTAACTCCGCCCATCCCGCCCCTAACTCCGCCCAGTTCCGCCCATTCTCCGCCCCATGGCTGACTAATTT
TTTTTATTTATGCAGAGGCCGAGGCCGCCTCTGCCTCTGAGCTATTCCAGAAGTAGTGAGGAGGCTTTTT
TGGAGGCCTAGGCTTTTGCAAAAAGCTCCCGGGAGCTTGTATATCCATTTTCGGATCTGATCAGCACGTG
TTGACAATTAATCATCGGCATAGTATATCGGCATAGTATAATACGACAAGGTGAGGAACTAAACCATGGC
CAAGTTGACCAGTGCCGTTCCGGTGCTCACCGCGCGCGACGTCGCCGGAGCGGTCGAGTTCTGGACCGAC
CGGCTCGGGTTCTCCCGGGACTTCGTGGAGGACGACTTCGCCGGTGTGGTCCGGGACGACGTGACCCTGT
TCATCAGCGCGGTCCAGGACCAGGTGGTGCCGGACAACACCCTGGCCTGGGTGTGGGTGCGCGGCCTGGA
CGAGCTGTACGCCGAGTGGTCGGAGGTCGTGTCCACGAACTTCCGGGACGCCTCCGGGCCGGCCATGACC
GAGATCGGCGAGCAGCCGTGGGGGCGGGAGTTCGCCCTGCGCGACCCGGCCGGCAACTGCGTGCACTTCG
TGGCCGAGGAGCAGGACTGACACGTGCTACGAGATTTCGATTCCACCGCCGCCTTCTATGAAAGGTTGGG
CTTCGGAATCGTTTTCCGGGACGCCGGCTGGATGATCCTCCAGCGCGGGGATCTCATGCTGGAGTTCTTC
GCCCACCCCAACTTGTTTATTGCAGCTTATAATGGTTACAAATAAAGCAATAGCATCACAAATTTCACAA
ATAAAGCATTTTTTTCACTGCATTCTAGTTGTGGTTTGTCCAAACTCATCAATGTATCTTATCATGTCTG
TATACCGTCGACCTCTAGCTAGAGCTTGGCGTAATCATGGTCATAGCTGTTTCCTGTGTGAAATTGTTAT
CCGCTCACAATTCCACACAACATACGAGCCGGAAGCATAAAGTGTAAAGCCTGGGGTGCCTAATGAGTGA
GCTAACTCACATTAATTGCGTTGCGCTCACTGCCCGCTTTCCAGTCGGGAAACCTGTCGTGCCAGCTGCA
TTAATGAATCGGCCAACGCGCGGGGAGAGGCGGTTTGCGTATTGGGCGCTCTTCCGCTTCCTCGCTCACT
GACTCGCTGCGCTCGGTCGTTCGGCTGCGGCGAGCGGTATCAGCTCACTCAAAGGCGGTAATACGGTTAT
CCACAGAATCAGGGGATAACGCAGGAAAGAACATGTGAGCAAAAGGCCAGCAAAAGGCCAGGAACCGTAA
AAAGGCCGCGTTGCTGGCGTTTTTCCATAGGCTCCGCCCCCCTGACGAGCATCACAAAAATCGACGCTCA
AGTCAGAGGTGGCGAAACCCGACAGGACTATAAAGATACCAGGCGTTTCCCCCTGGAAGCTCCCTCGTGC
GCTCTCCTGTTCCGACCCTGCCGCTTACCGGATACCTGTCCGCCTTTCTCCCTTCGGGAAGCGTGGCGCT
TTCTCATAGCTCACGCTGTAGGTATCTCAGTTCGGTGTAGGTCGTTCGCTCCAAGCTGGGCTGTGTGCAC
GAACCCCCCGTTCAGCCCGACCGCTGCGCCTTATCCGGTAACTATCGTCTTGAGTCCAACCCGGTAAGAC
ACGACTTATCGCCACTGGCAGCAGCCACTGGTAACAGGATTAGCAGAGCGAGGTATGTAGGCGGTGCTAC
AGAGTTCTTGAAGTGGTGGCCTAACTACGGCTACACTAGAAGAACAGTATTTGGTATCTGCGCTCTGCTG
AAGCCAGTTACCTTCGGAAAAAGAGTTGGTAGCTCTTGATCCGGCAAACAAACCACCGCTGGTAGCGGTG
GTTTTTTTGTTTGCAAGCAGCAGATTACGCGCAGAAAAAAAGGATCTCAAGAAGATCCTTTGATCTTTTC
TACGGGGTCTGACGCTCAGTGGAACGAAAACTCACGTTAAGGGATTTTGGTCATGAGATTATCAAAAAGG
ATCTTCACCTAGATCCTTTTAAATTAAAAATGAAGTTTTAAATCAATCTAAAGTATATATGAGTAAACTT
GGTCTGACAGTTACCAATGCTTAATCAGTGAGGCACCTATCTCAGCGATCTGTCTATTTCGTTCATCCAT
AGTTGCCTGACTCCCCGTCGTGTAGATAACTACGATACGGGAGGGCTTACCATCTGGCCCCAGTGCTGCA
ATGATACCGCGAGACCCACGCTCACCGGCTCCAGATTTATCAGCAATAAACCAGCCAGCCGGAAGGGCCG
AGCGCAGAAGTGGTCCTGCAACTTTATCCGCCTCCATCCAGTCTATTAATTGTTGCCGGGAAGCTAGAGT
AAGTAGTTCGCCAGTTAATAGTTTGCGCAACGTTGTTGCCATTGCTACAGGCATCGTGGTGTCACGCTCG
TCGTTTGGTATGGCTTCATTCAGCTCCGGTTCCCAACGATCAAGGCGAGTTACATGATCCCCCATGTTGT
GCAAAAAAGCGGTTAGCTCCTTCGGTCCTCCGATCGTTGTCAGAAGTAAGTTGGCCGCAGTGTTATCACT
CATGGTTATGGCAGCACTGCATAATTCTCTTACTGTCATGCCATCCGTAAGATGCTTTTCTGTGACTGGT
GAGTACTCAACCAAGTCATTCTGAGAATAGTGTATGCGGCGACCGAGTTGCTCTTGCCCGGCGTCAATAC
GGGATAATACCGCGCCACATAGCAGAACTTTAAAAGTGCTCATCATTGGAAAACGTTCTTCGGGGCGAAA
ACTCTCAAGGATCTTACCGCTGTTGAGATCCAGTTCGATGTAACCCACTCGTGCACCCAACTGATCTTCA
GCATCTTTTACTTTCACCAGCGTTTCTGGGTGAGCAAAAACAGGAAGGCAAAATGCCGCAAAAAAGGGAA
TAAGGGCGACACGGAAATGTTGAATACTCATACTCTTCCTTTTTCAATATTATTGAAGCATTTATCAGGG
TTATTGTCTCATGAGCGGATACATATTTGAATGTATTTAGAAAAATAAACAAATAGGGGTTCCGCGCACA
TTTCCCCGAAAAGTGCCACCTGAC
Features (pLannotate 1.2.2; 34 found; start..end, strand, type, name):
     31..83      -  misc_feature   bom (fragment): basis of mobility region from pBR322
    238..617     +  enhancer       CMV enhancer: human cytomegalovirus immediate early enhancer
    618..817     +  promoter       CMV promoter: human cytomegalovirus (CMV) immediate early promoter
    835..1015    +  LTR            5' LTR (truncated): truncated 5' long terminal repeat (LTR) from HIV-1
   1062..1187    +  misc_feature   HIV-1 Ψ: packaging signal of human immunodeficiency virus type 1
   1171..1534    +  CDS            HIV-1 gag (fragment): gag protein from human immunodeficiency virus 1; gag
   1680..1913    +  misc_feature   RRE: The Rev response element (RRE) of HIV-1 allows for Rev-dependent mRNA export from the nucleus to the cytoplasm.
   2290..2390    +  CDS            Rev (fragment): human immunodeficiency virus 1 (HIV-1) Rev protein; rev; enhances nuclear export of unspliced and incompletely spliced viral mRNAs
   2440..2557    +  misc_feature   cPPT/CTS: central polypurine tract and central termination sequence of HIV-1
   2616..3827    +  promoter       UbC promoter: human ubiquitin C promoter
   3838..3871    -  misc_feature   MCS (fragment): pUC18/19 multiple cloning site
   3880..3924    +  CDS            preprotrypsin leader: leader sequence from mouse preprotrypsin
   3925..3999    +  CDS            O16C_CONCT: Experimental evidence at protein level: Swiss-Prot protein existence level 1. Omega-conotoxins act at presynaptic membranes, they bind and block voltage-gated calcium channels (Cav). This toxin blocks N-, P- and Q-type calcium channels. From Conus catus (Cat cone).
   4099..4245    +  CDS            PDGFRβ TM domain: transmembrane domain from platelet derived growth factor receptor beta
   4270..4989    +  CDS            EGFP: the original enhanced GFP (Yang et al., 1996) mammalian codon-optimized
   5004..5028    +  misc_feature   MCS (fragment): pBluescript multiple cloning site
   5028..5616    +  misc_feature   WPRE: woodchuck hepatitis virus posttranscriptional regulatory element
   5553..6134    +  CDS            nef (fragment): NEF_HV1H2 - Experimental evidence at protein level: Swiss-Prot protein existence level 1. Extracellular Nef protein targets CD4(+) T-lymphocytes for apoptosis by interacting with CXCR4 surface receptors. From Human immunodeficiency virus type 1 group M subtype B (isolate HXB2) (HIV-1).
   6141..6321    +  LTR            5' LTR (truncated): truncated 5' long terminal repeat (LTR) from HIV-1
   6353..6577    +  polyA_signal   bGH poly(A) signal: bovine growth hormone polyadenylation signal
   6581..6602    +  promoter       SV40 promoter (fragment): SV40 enhancer and early promoter
   6623..7051    +  rep_origin     f1 ori (sequence partly withheld): f1 bacteriophage origin of replication; arrow indicates direction of (+) strand synthesis
   7065..7394    +  promoter       SV40 promoter: SV40 enhancer and early promoter
   7442..7489    +  promoter       EM7 promoter: synthetic bacterial promoter&nbsp
   7508..7882    +  CDS            BleoR: antibiotic-binding protein; Sh ble from Streptoalloteichus hindustanus; confers resistance to bleomycin, phleomycin, and Zeocin™
   7892..8017    +  CDS            ble (fragment): BLE_KLEPN - Experimental evidence at protein level: Swiss-Prot protein existence level 1. Binding protein with a strong affinity to the bleomycin family of antibiotics. Binds to CL990; an antimitotic-antibiotic compound. From Klebsiella pneumoniae.
   8012..8133    +  polyA_signal   SV40 poly(A) signal: SV40 polyadenylation signal
   8206..8222    -  protein_bind   lac operator: The lac repressor binds to the lac operator to inhibit transcription in E. coli. This inhibition can be relieved by adding lactose or isopropyl-β-D-thiogalactopyranoside (IPTG). lac repressor encoded by lacI
   8230..8260    -  promoter       lac promoter: promoter for the E. coli lac operon
   8275..8296    -  protein_bind   CAP binding site: CAP binding activates transcription in the presence of cAMP. E. coli catabolite activator protein
   8309..8401    -  CDS            lacI (fragment): lac repressor; lacI; The lac repressor binds to the lac operator to inhibit transcription in E. coli. This inhibition can be relieved by adding lactose or isopropyl-β-D-thiogalactopyranoside (IPTG).
   8584..9172    -  rep_origin     ori: high-copy-number ColE1/pMB1/pBR322/pUC origin of replication
   9343..10203   -  CDS            AmpR: β-lactamase; bla; confers resistance to ampicillin, carbenicillin, and related antibiotics
  10204..10308   -  promoter       AmpR promoter: bla
