[The description below was written by a language model from this plasmid's Addgene catalogue record and pLannotate feature annotations shown in this document.]
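Description:
pFU-MVIIA-PE is an HIV-1-based lentiviral transfer vector built on the pFUGW backbone for expression in mammalian cells, either by direct transfection or after packaging into lentiviral particles. It is maintained in E. coli through a high-copy ColE1/pUC-type origin and ampicillin resistance, with low-recombination strains recommended because of the repeated LTR sequences. An f1 origin is also present. The viral portion starts with a CMV enhancer/promoter fused to a truncated 5' LTR, which drives genomic RNA production in packaging cells. It is followed by the Ψ packaging signal with a partial gag sequence, the RRE for Rev-dependent nuclear export, and the cPPT/CTS. A WPRE after the insert enhances transcript expression, and a truncated 3' LTR and bGH polyadenylation signal close the unit. Outside it, the backbone carries an SV40/EM7-driven bleomycin/Zeocin resistance cassette.

The payload, cloned between AgeI and EcoRI, is expressed from the human ubiquitin C promoter and encodes a membrane-tethered toxin. A preprotrypsin secretory leader directs the protein into the secretory pathway. It is followed by the omega-conotoxin MVIIA peptide from Conus magus, which the annotation software matched to a related Conus catus omega-conotoxin. Next come a FLAG epitope (listed in the catalogue entry but not separately annotated), the PDGF receptor beta transmembrane domain, and EGFP. This arrangement should display the calcium channel-blocking toxin on the cell surface, anchored by the transmembrane segment, with EGFP as a fluorescent marker of expressing cells. According to the associated publication, such tethered toxins are used to silence neurotransmission cell-autonomously by blocking voltage-gated calcium channels in transduced neurons.
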