Addgene plasmid #24144: pFU-MVIIA-PE
Depositing lab: Ines Ibanez-Tallon. Depositing organization: Max-Delbrueck-Centrum fuer Molekulare Medizin (MDC). Publication: Silencing neurotransmission with membrane-tethered toxins. Auer S, Sturzebecher AS, Juttner R, Santos-Torres J, Hanack C, Frahm S, Liehl B, Ibanez-Tallon I. Nat Methods. 2010 Mar;7(3):229-36. doi: 10.1038/nmeth.1425. Epub 2010 Feb 7. PubMed 20139968.
Backbone
  Vector backbone: pFUGW
  Backbone size w/o insert (bp): 9218
  Vector type: Mammalian Expression, Lentiviral
Growth in bacteria
  Bacterial resistance: Ampicillin, 100 μg/mL
  Growth temperature: 37°C
  Growth strain: Stbl3
  Growth instructions: Use low-recombination strains like Hb101 or Stbl3.
  Copy number: High Copy
Gene/Insert
  Gene/Insert name: omega-Conotoxin MVIIA-FLAG-PDGF_R_TM-EGFP
  Species: H. sapiens (human); Conus magus, Aequorea victoria
  Insert size (bp): 1110
  Entrez Gene: PDGFRB (a.k.a. CD140B, IBGC4, IMF1, JTK12, KOGS, PDGFR, PDGFR-1, PDGFR1, PENTT)
  Cloning method: Restriction Enzyme; 5′ cloning site AgeI (not destroyed); 3′ cloning site EcoRI (not destroyed)
  Sequencing primers: 5′ GTCCGCTAAATTCTGGC; 3′ GCCATACGGGAAGCAATAG
Terms and licenses: Academic/Nonprofit Terms; Industry Terms: Not Available to Industry
How to cite: pFU-MVIIA-PE was a gift from Ines Ibanez-Tallon (Addgene plasmid # 24144 ; http://n2t.net/addgene:24144 ; RRID:Addgene_24144)
