>Addgene plasmid #24144 | pFU-MVIIA-PE | addgene partial sequence | sequence record 29927 | 24144 with EGFP-N
GCTCCTCGCCCTTGCTCACCATGGTGGCGACCGGCCGGTGGATCCTACGTGGTTTCTTCTGCCAAAGCAT
GATGAGGATGATAAGGGAGATGATGGTGAGCACCACCAGGGCCAGGATGGCTGAGATCACCACCACCTTA
AAGGGCAAGGAGTGTGGCACCACGATGACCTCCTGCGTGTCCTGGCCCACAGCAACTCGAGTACCATCCC
CGTTGCCGTTTCCGTTACCATTCCCGTTGCCATTTCCGTTACCAGCGGCCGCAAGCTTGTCGTCATCGTC
TTTGTAATCGATGCACTTACCGGACCTACACGATCCGGTGCAACAGTCATACATGAGGCGGGAGCACTTC
GCGCCCTTGCCTTTGCAAGCAACTGCAGCTCCAACAAGAGCTAGGATCAGAAGTGCAGACATGGTGGCAC
CGGTACCCGGGGATCCTCTAGAGTCGACCTGCAGCCCAAGCTTCGTCTAACAAAAAAGCCAAAAACGGCC
AGAATTTAGCGGACAATTTACTAGTCTAACACTGAAAATTACATATTGACCCAAATGATTACATTTCAAA
AGGTGCCTAAAAAACTTCACAAAACACACTCGCCAACCCCGAGCGCATAGTTCAAAACCGGAGCTTCAGC
TACTTAAGAAGATAGGTACATAAAACCGACCAAAGAAACTGACNCCTCACTTATCCCTCCCCTCACCAGA
NGTCCGGCGCCTGTCGATTC
